>Addgene plasmid #122723 | pSKAP_AU | addgene full sequence | sequence record 244994 | Addgene NGS Result
GATACCTACAGCGTGAGCTATGAGAAAGCGCCACGCTTCCCGAAGGGAGAAAGGCGGACAGGTATCCGGT
AAGCGGCAGGGTCGGAACAGGAGAGCGCACGAGGGAGCTTCCAGGGGGAAACGCCTGGTATCTTTATAGT
CCTGTCGGGTTTCGCCACCTCTGACTTGAGCGTCGATTTTTGTGATGCTCGTCAGGGGGGCGGAGCCTAT
GGAAAAACGCCAGCAACGCGGCCTTTTTACGGTTCCTGGCCTTTTGCTGGCCTTTTGCTCACATGTTCTT
TCCTGCGTTATCCCCTGATTCTGTGGATAACCGTATTACCGCCTTTGAGTGAGCTGATACCGCTCGCCGC
AGCCGAACGACCGAGCGCAGCGAGTCAGTGAGCGAGGAAGCGGAAGAGCGCCCAATACGCAAACCGCCTC
TCCCCGCGCGTTGGCCGATTCATTAATGCAGCTGGCACGACAGGTTTCCCGACTGGAAAGCGGGCAGTGA
GCGCAACGCAATTAATGTGAGTTAGCTCACTCATTAGGCACCCCAGGCTTTACACTTTATGCTTCCGGCT
CGTATGTTGTGTGGAATTGTGAGCGGATAACAATTTCACACAGGAAACAGCTATGACCATGATTACGCCA
AGCGCGCAATTAACCCTCACTAAAGGGAACAAAAGCTGGAGCTCCACCGCGGTGGCGGCCGCTCTAGCCC
GGGCGGATCCGTCGACCTGCAGTTCGAAGTTCCTATTCTCTAGAAAGTATAGGAACTTCAGAGCGCTTTT
GAAGCTCACGCTGCCGCAAGCACTCAGGGCGCAAGGGCTGCTAAAGGAAGCGGAACACGTAGAAAGCCAG
TCCGCAGAAACGGTGCTGACCCCGGATGAATGTCAGCTACTGGGCTATCTGGACAAGGGAAAACGCAAGC
GCAAAGAGAAAGCAGGTAGCTTGCAGTGGGCTTACATGGCGATAGCTAGACTGGGCGGTTTTATGGACAG
CAAGCGAACCGGAATTGCCAGCTGGGGCGCCCTCTGGTAAGGTTGGGAAGCCCTGCAAAGTAAACTGGAT
GGCTTTCTTGCCGCCAAGGATCTGATGGCGCAGGGGATCAAGATCTGATCAAGAGACAGGATGAGGATCG
TTTCGCATGATTGAACAAGATGGATTGCACGCAGGTTCTCCGGCCGCTTGGGTGGAGAGGCTATTCGGCT
ATGACTGGGCACAACAGACAATCGGCTGCTCTGATGCCGCCGTGTTCCGGCTGTCAGCGCAGGGGCGCCC
GGTTCTTTTTGTCAAGACCGACCTGTCCGGTGCCCTGAATGAACTGCAGGACGAGGCAGCGCGGCTATCG
TGGCTGGCCACGACGGGCGTTCCTTGCGCAGCTGTGCTCGACGTTGTCACTGAAGCGGGAAGGGACTGGC
TGCTATTGGGCGAAGTGCCGGGGCAGGATCTCCTGTCATCTCACCTTGCTCCTGCCGAGAAAGTATCCAT
CATGGCTGATGCAATGCGGCGGCTGCATACGCTTGATCCGGCTACCTGCCCATTCGACCACCAAGCGAAA
CATCGCATCGAGCGAGCACGTACTCGGATGGAAGCCGGTCTTGTCGATCAGGATGATCTGGACGAAGAGC
ATCAGGGGCTCGCGCCAGCCGAACTGTTCGCCAGGCTCAAGGCGCGCATGCCCGACGGCGAGGATCTCGT
CGTGACCCATGGCGATGCCTGCTTGCCGAATATCATGGTGGAAAATGGCCGCTTTTCTGGATTCATCGAC
TGTGGCCGGCTGGGTGTGGCGGACCGCTATCAGGACATAGCGTTGGCTACCCGTGATATTGCTGAAGAGC
TTGGCGGCGAATGGGCTGACCGCTTCCTCGTGCTTTACGGTATCGCCGCTCCCGATTCGCAGCGCATCGC
CTTCTATCGCCTTCTTGACGAGTTCTTCTAATAAGGGGATCTTGAAGTTCCTATTCCGAAGTTCCTATTC
TCTAGAAAGTATAGGAACTTCGAAGCAGCTCCAGCCTACACAATCGCTCTCTGGATGACTCGCACAGTCG
TCTCAAGACGTGTAATGCTGCAATCTGCATGCAAGCTTATCGATACCGTCGACCTCGAGGGGGGGCCCGG
TACCCAATTCGCCCTATAGTGAGTCGTATTACGCGCGCTCACTGGCCGTCGTTTTACAACGTCGTGACTG
GGAAAACCCTGGCGTTACCCAACTTAATCGCCTTGCAGCACATCCCCCTTTCGCCAGCTGGCGTAATAGC
GAAGAGGCCCGCACCGATCGCCCTTCCCAACAGTTGCGCAGCCTGAATGGCGAATGGG
[124 nt withheld, positions 2299-2422]
C
[91 nt withheld, positions 2424-2514]
A
[49 nt withheld, positions 2516-2564]
CCTTTGACGTTGGAGTCCACGTTCTTT
[37 nt withheld, positions 2592-2628]
ACCCTATCTCGGTCTATTCTTTTGATTTATAAGGGATTTTGCCGATTTCGGCCTATTGGTTAAAAAATGA
GCTGATTTAACAAAAATTTAACGCGAATTTTAACAAAATATTAACGCTTACAATTTAGGTGGCACTTTTC
GGGGAAATGTGCGCGGAACCCCTATTTGTTTATTTTTCTAAATACATTCAAATATGTATCCGCTCATGAG
ACAATAACCCTGATAAATGCTTCAATAATATTGAAAAAGGAAGAGTATGAGTATTCAACATTTCCGTGTC
GCCCTTATTCCCTTTTTTGCGGCATTTTGCCTTCCTGTTTTTGCTCACCCAGAAACGCTGGTGAAAGTAA
AAGATGCTGAAGATCAGTTGGGTGCACGAGTGGGTTACATCGAACTGGATCTCAACAGCGGTAAGATCCT
TGAGAGTTTTCGCCCCGAAGAACGTTTTCCAATGATGAGCACTTTTTGATCAGAAAAAAAGGATCATATC
GTCAATTATTACCTCCACGGGGAGAGCCTGAGCAAACTGGCCTCAGGCATTTGAGAAGCACACGGTCACA
CTGCTTCCGGTAGTCAATAAACCGGTAAACCAGCAATAGACATAAGCGGCTATTTAACGACCCTGCCCTG
AACCGACGACCGGGTCGAATTTGCTTTCGAATTTCTGCCATTCATCCGCTTATTATCACTTATTCAGGCG
TAGCAACCAGGCGTTTAAGGGCACCAATAACTGCCTTAAAAAAATTACGCCCCGCCCTGCCACTCATCGC
AGTACTGTTGTAATTCATTAAGCATTCTGCCGACATGGAAGCCATCACAAACGGCATGATGAACCTGAAT
CGCCAGCGGCATCAGCACCTTGTCGCCTTGCGTATAATATTTGCCCATGGTGAAAACGGGGGCGAAGAAG
TTGTCCATATTGGCCACGTTTAAATCAAAACTGGTGAAACTCACCCAGGGATTGGCTGAGACGAAAAACA
TATTCTCAATAAACCCTTTAGGGAAATAGGCCAGGTTTTCACCGTAACACGCCACATCTTGCGAATATAT
GTGTAGAAACTGCCGGAAATCGTCGTGGTATTCACTCCAGAGCGATGAAAACGTTTCAGTTTGCTCATGG
AAAACGGTGTAACAAGGGTGAACACTATCCCATATCACCAGCTCACCGTCTTTCATTGCCATACGTAATT
CCGGATGAGCATTCATCAGGCGGGCAAGAATGTGAATAAAGGCCGGATAAAACTTGTGCTTATTTTTCTT
TACGGTCTTTAAAAAGGCCGTAATATCCAGCTGAACGGTCTGGTTATAGGTACATTGAGCAACTGACTGA
AATGCCTCAAAATGTTCTTTACGATGCCATTGGGATATATCAACGGTGGTATATCCAGTGATTTTTTTCT
CCATTTTAGCTTCCTTAGCTCCTGAAAATCTCGACAACTCAAAAAATACGCCCGGTAGTGATCTTATTTC
ATTATGGTGAAAGTTGGAACCTCTTACGTGCCGATCAACGTCTCATTTTCGCCAAAAGTTGGCCCAGGGC
TTCCCGGTATCAACAGGGACACCAGGATTTATTTATTCTGCGAAGTGATCTTCCGTCACAGGTATTTATT
CGGTCGAAAAGGATCTAGGTGAAGATCCTTTTTGATAATCTCATGACCAAAATCCCTTAACGTGAGTTTT
CGTTCCACTGAGCGTCAGACCCCGTAGAAAAGATCAAAGGATCTTCTTGAGATCCTTTTTTTCTGCGCGT
AATCTGCTGCTTGCAAACAAAAAAACCACCGCTACCAGCGGTGGTTTGTTTGCCGGATCAAGAGCTACCA
ACTCTTTTTCCGAAGGTAACTGGCTTCAGCAGAGCGCAGATACCAAATACTGTTCTTCTAGTGTAGCCGT
AGTTAGGCCACCACTTCAAGAACTCTGTAGCACCGCCTACATACCTCGCTCTGCTAATCCTGTTACCAGT
GGCTGCTGCCAGTGGCGATAAGTCGTGTCTTACCGGGTTGGACTCAAGACGATAGTTACCGGATAAGGCG
CAGCGGTCGGGCTGAACGGGGGGTTCGTGCACACAGCCCAGCTTGGAGCGAACGACCTACACCGAACTGA
Features (pLannotate 1.2.2; 19 found; start..end, strand, type, name):
    398..490     +  CDS            lacI (fragment): lac repressor; lacI; The lac repressor binds to the lac operator to inhibit transcription in E. coli. This inhibition can be relieved by adding lactose or isopropyl-β-D-thiogalactopyranoside (IPTG).
    503..524     +  protein_bind   CAP binding site: CAP binding activates transcription in the presence of cAMP. E. coli catabolite activator protein
    539..569     +  promoter       lac promoter: promoter for the E. coli lac operon
    577..593     +  protein_bind   lac operator: The lac repressor binds to the lac operator to inhibit transcription in E. coli. This inhibition can be relieved by adding lactose or isopropyl-β-D-thiogalactopyranoside (IPTG). lac repressor encoded by lacI
    638..656     +  promoter       T3 promoter: promoter for bacteriophage T3 RNA polymerase
    669..697     +  misc_feature   MCS (fragment): pBluescript multiple cloning site
    726..759     +  protein_bind   FRT (minimal): supports FLP-mediated excision but not integration (Turan and Bode, 2011) FLP recombinase from the Saccharomyces cerevisiae 2μ plasmid
    766..1095    +  CDS            tnpA (fragment): TN5P_ECOLX - Also known as tnp. Experimental evidence at protein level: Swiss-Prot protein existence level 1. Mediates transposition of transposon Tn5 by a 'cut and paste' mechanism. First, the monomeric transposase binds the 19 bp inverted DNA repeats flanking the transposon. Then, dimerization of the DNA- bound transposase creates a synaptic DNA complex. After nicking of the first DNA strand, excision of the transposon proceeds through a series of intermediates. The transposase then mediates the insertion of the transposon at a new site by strand transfer. The activity of the wild- type tran
   1127..1918    +  CDS            neo: KKA2_KLEPN - Also known as kan, nptII. Experimental evidence at protein level: Swiss-Prot protein existence level 1. Resistance to kanamycin, neomycin, paromomycin, ribostamycin, butirosin and gentamicin B. From Klebsiella pneumoniae.
   1934..1981    +  protein_bind   FRT: FLP-mediated recombination occurs in the 8-bp core sequence TCTAGAAA (Turan and Bode, 2011). FLP recombinase from the Saccharomyces cerevisiae 2μ plasmid
   2062..2104    +  misc_feature   MCS (fragment): pBluescript multiple cloning site
   2113..2131    -  promoter       T7 promoter: promoter for bacteriophage T7 RNA polymerase
   2139..2294    +  CDS            lacZα (fragment): LacZα fragment of β-galactosidase; lacZ fragment
   2299..2727    +  rep_origin     f1 ori (sequence partly withheld): f1 bacteriophage origin of replication; arrow indicates direction of (+) strand synthesis
   2780..2884    +  promoter       AmpR promoter: bla
   2885..3094    +  CDS            AmpR (fragment): β-lactamase; bla; confers resistance to ampicillin, carbenicillin, and related antibiotics
   3373..4032    -  CDS            CmR: chloramphenicol acetyltransferase; cat; confers resistance to chloramphenicol
   4033..4135    -  promoter       cat promoter: promoter of the E. coli cat gene encoding chloramphenicol acetyltransferase
   4355..215     +  rep_origin     ori (across the origin): high-copy-number ColE1/pMB1/pBR322/pUC origin of replication
