[The description below was written by a language model from this plasmid's Addgene catalogue record and pLannotate feature annotations shown in this document.]
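Description:
pSKAP_AU is a 4.7 kb high-copy bacterial plasmid built on the pSKAP backbone. It serves as a template and source vector for tagging bacterial chromosomes with a short, unique DNA barcode. The feature table points to a pBluescript-type architecture: a ColE1/pUC origin for propagation in E. coli, an f1 phage origin, and the lac promoter/operator region. T3 and T7 promoters flank remnants of the multiple cloning site and a lacZα fragment. The plasmid is selected with chloramphenicol through a cat gene driven by its own promoter. Only a fragment of the β-lactamase gene is annotated, which suggests the original ampicillin marker was disrupted or replaced by the chloramphenicol cassette.

The cloning region holds a kanamycin/neomycin resistance gene (neo, with an adjacent Tn5-derived sequence fragment) bracketed by two FRT sites. The 25 bp "AU" barcode is the only modification relative to the parent pSKAP. The feature table does not annotate it, so its exact position relative to the FRT-flanked cassette cannot be read from the record. The stated purpose is allelic exchange onto the bacterial chromosome. In that use, kanamycin resistance would provide selection for recombinants, and the FRT sites would allow FLP recombinase to excise the marker afterwards, presumably leaving the barcode behind as a stable identifier.

The associated work uses a series of such barcoded strains for digital PCR-based competitive index assays in Salmonella. Each barcode lets individual strains in a mixed population be quantified molecularly, giving a high-throughput comparison of fitness.
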