Addgene plasmid #122723: pSKAP_AU
Purpose: pSKAP plasmid containing the unique DNA barcode "AU" to be used for allelic exchange on bacterial chromosomes and subsequent molecular identification.
Depositing lab: Travis Bourret. Depositing organization: Creighton University. Publication: Digital PCR-based Competitive Index for High-throughput Analysis of Fitness in Salmonella. Shaw JA, Bourret TJ. J Vis Exp. 2019 May 13;(147). doi: 10.3791/59630. PubMed 31132072.
Backbone
  Vector backbone: pSKAP
  Backbone manufacturer: Shaw and Bourret
  Backbone size w/o insert (bp): 4703
  Total vector size (bp): 4728
  Modifications to backbone: Addition of AU barcode sequence. ACGACTGTGCGAGTCATCCAGAGA
  Vector type: Bacterial Expression
Growth in bacteria
  Bacterial resistance: Chloramphenicol, 25 μg/mL
  Growth temperature: 37°C
  Growth strain: DH5alpha
  Copy number: High Copy
Gene/Insert
  Gene/Insert name: Barcode AU
  Insert size (bp): 25
Terms and licenses: Academic/Nonprofit Terms; Industry Terms: Not Available to Industry
How to cite: pSKAP_AU was a gift from Travis Bourret (Addgene plasmid # 122723 ; http://n2t.net/addgene:122723 ; RRID:Addgene_122723)
